Addgene plasmid #244767: CL20_mEGFP_FOidr_215
Purpose: Express mEGFP-tagged intrinsically disordered protein (IDR), FOidr_215, derived from human fusion protein ZKSCAN5_SMO
Depositing lab: Richard Kriwacki. Depositing organization: St. Jude Children's Research Hospital. Publication: Proteome-wide computational analyses reveal links between protein condensate formation and RNA biology. Maiti S, Tripathi S, Baggett DW, Phillips AH, Park CG, Wang J, Wahiduzzaman, Freyaldenhoven WT, Kinger S, Pioso BJ, Bollinger JC, Somjee R, Lang B, Babu MM, Kriwacki RW. Sci Adv. 2025 Dec 5;11(49):eady1420. doi: 10.1126/sciadv.ady1420. Epub 2025 Dec 3. PubMed 41337585.
Backbone
  Vector backbone: CL20
  Vector type: Mammalian Expression
Growth in bacteria
  Bacterial resistance: Ampicillin, 100 μg/mL
  Growth temperature: 37°C
  Growth strain: NEB Stable
  Copy number: High Copy
Gene/Insert
  Gene/Insert name: FOidr_215
  Species: H. sapiens (human)
  Mutation: Unmutated
  Tag / fusion protein: monomeric EGFP (N terminal on insert)
  Cloning method: Restriction Enzyme; 5′ cloning site Unknown (unknown if destroyed)
Terms and licenses: Academic/Nonprofit Terms; Industry Terms: Not Available to Industry
Depositor comments: ZKSCAN5_SMO_709_783
How to cite: CL20_mEGFP_FOidr_215 was a gift from Richard Kriwacki (Addgene plasmid # 244767 ; http://n2t.net/addgene:244767 ; RRID:Addgene_244767)
