[The description below was written by a language model from this plasmid's Addgene catalogue record and pLannotate feature annotations shown in this document.]
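Description:
CL20_mEGFP_FOidr_215 is a mammalian expression plasmid built on the CL20 backbone. The catalogue lists it only as a mammalian expression vector, but the feature table shows the architecture of a self-inactivating HIV-1 lentiviral transfer vector. A CMV enhancer is fused to a truncated 5' LTR, which would drive genomic RNA transcription in packaging cells. This is followed by the Ψ packaging signal with a gag fragment, the cPPT/CTS, the Rev response element for Rev-dependent nuclear export, and a ΔU3 3' LTR fragment backed by a rabbit β-globin polyadenylation signal. Short hits to vif, rev and nef are residual viral sequence rather than functional genes. In bacteria the plasmid is maintained through a high-copy ColE1/pUC-type origin and selected with ampicillin via β-lactamase. The backbone also carries an SV40 origin and poly(A) signal and remnants of lac regulatory sequence.

The payload sits between the RRE and the 3' LTR. An internal CMV enhancer/promoter drives monomeric EGFP fused at the N terminus of FOidr_215, an unmutated intrinsically disordered region taken from the human fusion protein ZKSCAN5_SMO. The depositor comment indicates residues 709–783 of the fusion, and the annotation identifies this roughly 225-nt segment as SMO-derived, consistent with that length. No separate mammalian selection marker is annotated, so mEGFP fluorescence is the only readout of expression.

The stated purpose is to express the mEGFP-tagged IDR in mammalian cells. The associated study concerns protein condensate formation and RNA biology, which suggests use in imaging the localisation or condensate-forming behaviour of this oncofusion-derived segment. The record does not say whether delivery was by transfection or by lentiviral transduction.
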