Features (pLannotate 1.2.2; 29 found; start..end, strand, type, name):
    199..254     -  polyA_signal   β-globin poly(A) signal: rabbit β-globin polyadenylation signal (Gil and Proudfoot, 1987)
    340..475     -  LTR            3' LTR (ΔU3) (fragment): self-inactivating 3' long terminal repeat (LTR) from HIV-1
    477..545     -  CDS            nef (fragment): NEF_HV1Z2 - Experimental evidence at protein level: Swiss-Prot protein existence level 1. Extracellular Nef protein targets CD4(+) T-lymphocytes for apoptosis by interacting with CXCR4 surface receptors. From Human immunodeficiency virus type 1 group M subtype D (isolate Z2/CDC-Z34) (HIV-1).
    571..795     -  CDS            SMO (fragment): SMO_HUMAN - Also known as SMOH. Experimental evidence at protein level: Swiss-Prot protein existence level 1. G protein-coupled receptor that probably associates with the patched protein (PTCH) to transduce the hedgehog's proteins signal. Binding of sonic hedgehog (SHH) to its receptor patched is thought to prevent normal inhibition by patched of smoothened (SMO). Required for the accumulation of KIF7, GLI2 and GLI3 in the cilia (PubMed:19592253). Interacts with DLG5 at the ciliary base to induce the accumulation of KIF7 and GLI2 at the ciliary tip for GLI2 activation (By similarity). From Hom
    838..1554    -  CDS            mEGFP: mEGFP is a basic (constitutively fluorescent) green fluorescent protein published in 2002, derived from Aequorea victoria. It has moderate acid sensitivity.
   1568..1605    -  misc_feature   MCS (fragment): multiple cloning site
   1604..1620    -  promoter       tight TRE promoter (fragment): Tet-responsive promoter PTight, consisting of seven tet operator sequences followed by the minimal CMV promoter
   1636..1839    -  promoter       CMV promoter: human cytomegalovirus (CMV) immediate early promoter
   1840..2143    -  enhancer       CMV enhancer: human cytomegalovirus immediate early enhancer
   2211..2227    -  misc_feature   MCS (fragment): multiple cloning site
   2227..2252    -  CDS            Rev (fragment): human immunodeficiency virus 1 (HIV-1) Rev protein; rev; enhances nuclear export of unspliced and incompletely spliced viral mRNAs
   2629..2862    -  misc_feature   RRE: The Rev response element (RRE) of HIV-1 allows for Rev-dependent mRNA export from the nucleus to the cytoplasm.
   2996..3079    -  CDS            vif (fragment): VIF_HV1BR - Experimental evidence at protein level: Swiss-Prot protein existence level 1. Counteracts the innate antiviral activity of host APOBEC3F and APOBEC3G. Forms a complex with host APOBEC3F and APOBEC3G thus preventing the entry of these lethally hypermutating enzymes into progeny virions. Recruits an active E3 ubiquitin ligase complex composed of elongin BC, CUL5, and RBX2 to induce polyubiquitination of APOBEC3G and APOBEC3F. In turn, they are directed to the 26S proteasome for degradation. Vif interaction with APOBEC3G also blocks its cytidine deaminase activity in a proteasome-inde
   3222..3339    -  misc_feature   cPPT/CTS: central polypurine tract and central termination sequence of HIV-1
   3488..3847    -  CDS            HIV-1 gag (fragment): gag protein from human immunodeficiency virus 1; gag
   3831..3956    -  misc_feature   HIV-1 Ψ: packaging signal of human immunodeficiency virus type 1
   4003..4260    -  LTR            5' LTR (truncated): truncated 5' long terminal repeat (LTR) from HIV-1
   4262..4641    -  enhancer       CMV enhancer: human cytomegalovirus immediate early enhancer
   4672..4776    +  promoter       AmpR promoter: bla
   4777..5637    +  CDS            AmpR: β-lactamase; bla; confers resistance to ampicillin, carbenicillin, and related antibiotics
   5808..6396    +  rep_origin     ori: high-copy-number ColE1/pMB1/pBR322/pUC origin of replication
   6579..6633    +  CDS            lacI (fragment): lac repressor; lacI; The lac repressor binds to the lac operator to inhibit transcription in E. coli. This inhibition can be relieved by adding lactose or isopropyl-β-D-thiogalactopyranoside (IPTG).
   6635..6769    -  polyA_signal   SV40 poly(A) signal: SV40 polyadenylation signal
   6789..6924    -  rep_origin     SV40 ori: SV40 origin of replication
   6948..6970    -  promoter       SV40 promoter (fragment): SV40 enhancer and early promoter
   6977..7016    +  CDS            lacI (fragment): lac repressor; lacI; The lac repressor binds to the lac operator to inhibit transcription in E. coli. This inhibition can be relieved by adding lactose or isopropyl-β-D-thiogalactopyranoside (IPTG).
   7029..7050    +  protein_bind   CAP binding site: CAP binding activates transcription in the presence of cAMP. E. coli catabolite activator protein
   7065..7095    +  promoter       lac promoter: promoter for the E. coli lac operon
   7103..7119    +  protein_bind   lac operator: The lac repressor binds to the lac operator to inhibit transcription in E. coli. This inhibition can be relieved by adding lactose or isopropyl-β-D-thiogalactopyranoside (IPTG). lac repressor encoded by lacI
>Addgene plasmid #244767 | CL20_mEGFP_FOidr_215 | addgene full sequence | sequence record 488230 | Addgene NGS Result
AAAAAAAATCTAACCTCAAGTCAAGGCTTTTCTATGGAATAAGGAATGGACAGCAGGGGGCTGTTTCATA
TACTGATGACCTCTTTATAGCCAACCTTTGTTCATGGCAGCCAGCATATGGGCATATGTTGCCAAACTCT
AAACCAAATACTCATTCTGATGTTTTAAATGATTTGCCCTCCCATATGTCCTTCCGAGTGAGAGACACAA
AAAATTCCAACACACTATTGCAATGAAAATAAATTTCCTTTATTAGCCAGAAGTCAGATGCTCAAGGGGC
TTCATGATGTCCCCATAATTTTTGGCAGAGGGAAAAAGATCTGCTAGCTCGAGCAGCTGAAGCTTTATTG
AGGCTTAAGCAGTGGGTTCCCTAGTTAGCCAGAGAGCTCCCAGGCTCAGATCTGGTCTAACCAGAGAGAC
CCAGTACAGGCAAAAAGCAGATCTTGTCTTCTTTGGGAGTGAATTAGCCCTTCCAGTCCCCCCTTTTCTT
TTAAAAAGTGGCTAAGATCTACAGCTGCCTTGTAAGTCATTGGTCTTAAAGGTACCGTAATCTTATCTAG
AACCGGTTCAACGAGGTAATTGGGGAAGACGAGGAATTGTGGACGGCGCAGGTGCCGGGGGGTGTAATTC
CGGTGGCGGAGCCAAAGGGCAAACCTCCTTCTTACGCTTGCGGCGCTTCTTCTTACGTCCCAGGCGTTTC
TGAAGCTCGGGTGAGATCTCCGCTTCAACTAACCAAAGGTTCGCTTGCTCCTCGGGTGGCACCGGTGTAG
CTACTGGAGTGACGGAGATGTCTTGCCGGGAAGCGGCCGCACTTCCCCCGGAGCCTCCGCTTCCGCCCTT
GTACAGCTCGTCCATGCCGAGAGTGATCCCGGCGGCGGTCACGAACTCCAGCAGGACCATGTGATCGCGC
TTCTCGTTGGGGTCTTTGCTCAGCTTGGACTGGGTGCTCAGGTAGTGGTTGTCGGGCAGCAGCACGGGGC
CGTCGCCGATGGGGGTGTTCTGCTGGTAGTGGTCGGCGAGCTGCACGCTGCCGTCCTCGATGTTGTGGCG
GATCTTGAAGTTCACCTTGATGCCGTTCTTCTGCTTGTCGGCCATGATATAGACGTTGTGGCTGTTGTAG
TTGTACTCCAGCTTGTGCCCCAGGATGTTGCCGTCCTCCTTGAAGTCGATGCCCTTCAGCTCGATGCGGT
TCACCAGGGTGTCGCCCTCGAACTTCACCTCGGCGCGGGTCTTGTAGTTGCCGTCGTCCTTGAAGAAGAT
GGTGCGCTCCTGGACGTAGCCTTCGGGCATGGCGGACTTGAAGAAGTCGTGCTGCTTCATGTGGTCGGGG
TAGCGGCTGAAGCACTGCACGCCGTAGGTCAGGGTGGTCACGAGGGTGGGCCAGGGCACGGGCAGCTTGC
CGGTGGTGCAGATGAACTTCAGGGTCAGCTTGCCGTAGGTGGCATCGCCCTCGCCCTCGCCGGACACGCT
GAACTTGTGGCCGTTTACGTCGCCGTCCAGCTCGACCAGGATGGGCACCACCCCGGTGAACAGCTCCTCG
CCCTTGCTCACCATGGTGGCGACCGGTGGATCCCGGGCCCGCGGTACCGTCGACTGCAGAATTCGGTTCA
CTAAACGAGCCCGGTTCACTAAACGAGCTCTGCTTATATAGACCTCCCACCGTACACGCCTACCGCCCAT
TTGCGTCAATGGGGCGGAGTTGTTACGACATTTTGGAAAGTCCCGTTGATTTTGGTGCCAAAACAAACTC
CCATTGACGTCAATGGGGTGGAGACTTGGAAATCCCCGTGAGTCAAACCGCTATCCACGCCCATTGATGT
ACTGCCAAAACCGCATCACCATGGTAATAGCGATGACTAATACGTAGATGTACTGCCAAGTAGGAAAGTC
CCATAAGGTCATGTACTGGGCATAATGCCAGGCGGGCCATTTACCGTCATTGACGTCAATAGGGGGCGTA
CTTGGCATATGATACACTTGATGTACTGCCAAGTGGGCAGTTTACCGTAAATACTCCACCCATTGACGTC
AATGGAAAGTCCCTATTGGCGTTACTATGGGAACATACGTCATTATTGACGTCAATGGGCGGGGGTCGTT
GGGCGGTCAGCCAGGCGGGCCATTTACCGTAAGTTATGTAACGCGGAACTCCATATATGGGCTATGAACT
AATGACCCCGTAATTGATTACTATTAATAACTAGCACGCGTTCGAAGCTTGAGCTCGGTCCCCTCGGGGT
TGGGAGGTGGGTCTGAAACGATAATGGTGAATATCCCTGCCTAACTCTATTCACTATAGAAAGTACAGCA
AAAACTATTCTTAAACCTACCAAGCCTCCTACTATCATTATGAATAATTTTATATACCACAGCCAATTTG
TTATGTTAAACCAATTCCACAAACTTGCCCATTTATCTAATTCCAATAATTCTTGTTCATTCTTTTCTTG
CTGGTTTTGCGATTCTTCAATTAAGGAGTGTATTAAGCTTGTGTAATTGTTAATTTCTCTGTCCCACTCC
ATCCAGGTCGTGTGATTCCAAATCTGTTCCAGAGATTTATTACTCCAACTAGCATTCCAAGGCACAGCAG
TGGTGCAAATGAGTTTTCCAGAGCAACCCCAAATCCCCAGGAGCTGTTGATCCTTTAGGTATCTTTCCAC
AGCCAGGATTCTTGCCTGGAGCTGCTTGATGCCCCAGACTGTGAGTTGCAACAGATGCTGTTGCGCCTCA
ATAGCCCTCAGCAAATTGTTCTGCTGCTGCACTATACCAGACAATAATTGTCTGGCCTGTACCGTCAGCG
TCATTGACGCTGCGCCCATAGTGCTTCCTGCTGCTCCCAAGAACCCAAGGAACAAAGCTCCTATTCCCAC
TGCTCTTTTTTCTCTCTGCACCACTCTTCTCTTTGCCTTGGTGGGTGCTACTCCTAATGGTTCAATTTTT
ACTACTTTATATTTATATAATTCACTTCTCCAATTGTCCCTCATATCTCCTCCTTATGGTGTTTTACTAA
ACTTTTCCATGTTCTAATCCTCATCCTGTCTACTTGCCACACAATCATCACCTGCCATCTGTTTTCCATA
ATCCCTAATGATCTTTGCTTTTCTTCTTGGCACTACTTTTATGTCACTATTATCTTGTATTACTACTGCC
CCTTCACCTTTCCAGAGGAGCTTTGCTGGTCCTTTCCAAAGTGGATTTCTGCTGTCCCTGTAATAAACCC
GAAAATTTTGAATTTTTGTAATTTGTTTTTGTAATTCTTTAGTTTGTATGTCTGTTGCTATTATGTCTAC
TATTCTTTCCCCTGCACTGTACCCCCCAATCCCCCCTTTTCTTTTAAAATTGTGGATGAATACTGCCATT
TGTACTGCTGTCTTAAGATGTTCAGCCTGATCTCTTACCTGTCCTATAATTTTCTTTAATTCTTTATTCA
TAGATTCTACTACTCCTTGACTTTGGGGATTGTAGGGAATTTCCAGGTCTGAAGATCCTGCTGCTTGCTG
TGCTTTTTTCTTACTTTTGTTTTGCTCTTCCTCTATCTTGTCTAAAGCTTCCTTGGTGTCTTTTATCTCT
ATCCTTTGATGCACACAATAGAGGGTTGCTACTGTATTATATAATGATCTAAGTTCTTCTGATCCTGTCT
GAAGGGATGGTTGTAGCTGTCCCAGTATTTGTCTACAGCCTTCTGATGTTTCTAACAGGCCAGTATTAAC
TGCGAATCGTTCTAGCTCCCTGCTTGCCCATACTATATGTTTTAATTTATATTTTTTCTTTCCCCCTGGC
CTTAACCGAATTTTTTCCCATCGCGATCTAATTCTCCCCCGCTTAATACTGACGCTCTCGCACCCATCTC
TCTCCTTCTAGCCTCCGCTAGTCAAAATTTTTGGCGTACTCACCAGTCGCCGCCCCTCGCCTCTTGCCGT
GCGCGCTTCAGCAAGCCGAGTCCTGCGTCGAGAGAGCTCCTCTGGTTTCCCTTTCGCTTTCAAGTCCCTG
TTCGGGCGCCACTGCTAGAGATTTTCCACACTGACTAAAAGGGTCTGAGGGATCTCTAGTTACCAGAGTC
ACACAACAGACGGGCACACACTACTTGAAGCACTCAAGGCAAGCTTTATTGAGGCTTAAGCAGTGGGTTC
CCTAGTTAGCCAGAGAGCTCCCAGGCTCAGATCTGGTCTAACCAGAGAGACCCAGTACAGGCAAAAAGCA
GCTGCTTATATGCAGGATCTGAGGGCTCGCCACTCCCCAGTCCCGCCCAGGCCACGCCTCCCATGGTAAT
AGCGATGACTAATACGTAGATGTACTGCCAAGTAGGAAAGTCCCATAAGGTCATGTACTGGGCATAATGC
CAGGCGGGCCATTTACCGTCATTGACGTCAATAGGGGGCGTACTTGGCATATGATACACTTGATGTACTG
CCAAGTGGGCAGTTTACCGTAAATACTCCACCCATTGACGTCAATGGAAAGTCCCTATTGGCGTTACTAT
GGGAACATACGTCATTATTGACGTCAATGGGCGGGGGTCGTTGGGCGGTCAGCCAGGCGGGCCATTTACC
GTAAGTTATGTAACGCGGAACTCCATATATGGGCTATGAACTAATGACCCCGTAATTGATTACTATTAAT
AACTAGTCAATAATCAATGTCGACCCAGGTGGCACTTTTCGGGGAAATGTGCGCGGAACCCCTATTTGTT
TATTTTTCTAAATACATTCAAATATGTATCCGCTCATGAGACAATAACCCTGATAAATGCTTCAATAATA
TTGAAAAAGGAAGAGTATGAGTATTCAACATTTCCGTGTCGCCCTTATTCCCTTTTTTGCGGCATTTTGC
CTTCCTGTTTTTGCTCACCCAGAAACGCTGGTGAAAGTAAAAGATGCTGAAGATCAGTTGGGTGCACGAG
TGGGTTACATCGAACTGGATCTCAACAGCGGTAAGATCCTTGAGAGTTTTCGCCCCGAAGAACGTTTTCC
AATGATGAGCACTTTTAAAGTTCTGCTATGTGGCGCGGTATTATCCCGTATTGACGCCGGGCAAGAGCAA
CTCGGTCGCCGCATACACTATTCTCAGAATGACTTGGTTGAGTACTCACCAGTCACAGAAAAGCATCTTA
CGGATGGCATGACAGTAAGAGAATTATGCAGTGCTGCCATAACCATGAGTGATAACACTGCGGCCAACTT
ACTTCTGACAACGATCGGAGGACCGAAGGAGCTAACCGCTTTTTTGCACAACATGGGGGATCATGTAACT
CGCCTTGATCGTTGGGAACCGGAGCTGAATGAAGCCATACCAAACGACGAGCGTGACACCACGATGCCTG
TAGCAATGGCAACAACGTTGCGCAAACTATTAACTGGCGAACTACTTACTCTAGCTTCCCGGCAACAATT
AATAGACTGGATGGAGGCGGATAAAGTTGCAGGACCACTTCTGCGCTCGGCCCTTCCGGCTGGCTGGTTT
ATTGCTGATAAATCTGGAGCCGGTGAGCGTGGGTCTCGCGGTATCATTGCAGCACTGGGGCCAGATGGTA
AGCCCTCCCGTATCGTAGTTATCTACACGACGGGGAGTCAGGCAACTATGGATGAACGAAATAGACAGAT
CGCTGAGATAGGTGCCTCACTGATTAAGCATTGGTAACTGTCAGACCAAGTTTACTCATATATACTTTAG
ATTGATTTAAAACTTCATTTTTAATTTAAAAGGATCTAGGTGAAGATCCTTTTTGATAATCTCATGACCA
AAATCCCTTAACGTGAGTTTTCGTTCCACTGAGCGTCAGACCCCGTAGAAAAGATCAAAGGATCTTCTTG
AGATCCTTTTTTTCTGCGCGTAATCTGCTGCTTGCAAACAAAAAAACCACCGCTACCAGCGGTGGTTTGT
TTGCCGGATCAAGAGCTACCAACTCTTTTTCCGAAGGTAACTGGCTTCAGCAGAGCGCAGATACCAAATA
CTGTTCTTCTAGTGTAGCCGTAGTTAGGCCACCACTTCAAGAACTCTGTAGCACCGCCTACATACCTCGC
TCTGCTAATCCTGTTACCAGTGGCTGCTGCCAGTGGCGATAAGTCGTGTCTTACCGGGTTGGACTCAAGA
CGATAGTTACCGGATAAGGCGCAGCGGTCGGGCTGAACGGGGGGTTCGTGCACACAGCCCAGCTTGGAGC
GAACGACCTACACCGAACTGAGATACCTACAGCGTGAGCTATGAGAAAGCGCCACGCTTCCCGAAGGGAG
AAAGGCGGACAGGTATCCGGTAAGCGGCAGGGTCGGAACAGGAGAGCGCACGAGGGAGCTTCCAGGGGGA
AACGCCTGGTATCTTTATAGTCCTGTCGGGTTTCGCCACCTCTGACTTGAGCGTCGATTTTTGTGATGCT
CGTCAGGGGGGCGGAGCCTATGGAAAAACGCCAGCAACGCGGCCTTTTTACGGTTCCTGGCCTTTTGCTG
GCCTTTTGCTCACATGTTCTTTCCTGCGTTATCCCCTGCTTCTGTGGATAACCGTATTACCGCCTTTGAG
TGAGCTGATACCGCTCGCCGCAGCCGAACGACCGAGCGCAGCGAGTCAGTGAGCGAGGAAGCGGAAGAGC
GCCCAATACGCAAACCGCCTCTCCCCGCGCGTTGGCCGATTCATTAATGCAGCGGATCCAGACATGATAA
GATACATTGATGAGTTTGGACAAACCACAACTAGAATGCAGTGAAAAAAATGCTTTATTTGTGAAATTTG
TGATGCTATTGCTTTATTTGTAACCATTATAAGCTGCAATAAACAAGTTAGCTTTTTGCAAAAGCCTAGG
CCTCCAAAAAAGCCTCCTCACTACTTCTGGAATAGCTCAGAGGCCGAGGCGGCCTCGGCCTCTGCATAAA
TAAAAAAAATTAGTCAGCCATGGGGCGGAGAATGGGCGGAACTGGGCGGAGTTAGGGGCGGGATGGGCGG
AGTTAGGGGCGGGACTATGGTTGCTGACTAATTGAGATGCGGATCCGCTGGCACGACAGGTTTCCCGACT
GGAAAGCGGGCAGTGAGCGCAACGCAATTAATGTGAGTTAGCTCACTCATTAGGCACCCCAGGCTTTACA
CTTTATGCTTCCGGCTCGTATGTTGTGTGGAATTGTGAGCGGATAACAATTTCACACAGGAAACAGCTAT
GACCATGATTACGCCAAGCTTGGGCTGCAGGTCGAGGGATCTCCATAAGAGAAGAGGGACAGCTATGACT
GGGAGTAGTCAGGAGAGGAGGAAAAATCTGGCTAGTAAAACATGTAAGGAAAATTTTAGGGATGTTAAAG
AAAAAAATAACACAAAACAAAATAT
